Addgene plasmid #136119: 3TERM_MpNOP1
Purpose: 3TERM after CDS/ CDS12-CTAG
Depositing lab: Jim Haseloff. Depositing organization: University of Cambridge. Publication: Systematic tools for reprogramming plant gene expression in a simple model, Marchantia polymorpha. Sauret-Gueto S, Frangedakis E, Silvestri L, Rebmann M, Tomaselli M, Markel K, Delmans M, West A, Patron NJ, Haseloff J. ACS Synth Biol. 2020 Mar 12. doi: 10.1021/acssynbio.9b00511. PubMed 32163700.
Backbone
  Vector backbone: pUAP4
  Vector type: Plant Expression, Synthetic Biology
Growth in bacteria
  Bacterial resistance: Chloramphenicol, 25 μg/mL
  Growth temperature: 37°C
  Growth strain: DH5alpha
  Copy number: High Copy
Gene/Insert
  Gene/Insert name: 3TERM_MpNOP1 Mapoly0008s0036
  Species: Marchantia polymorpha
  Mutation: BsaI/ SapI domesticated
  Cloning method: Restriction Enzyme; 5′ cloning site BsaI (destroyed during cloning); 3′ cloning site BsaI (destroyed during cloning)
  Sequencing primers: 5′ n/a
Depositor comments: Please visit https://www.biorxiv.org/content/10.1101/2020.02.29.971002v1 for bioRxiv preprint.
How to cite: 3TERM_MpNOP1 was a gift from Jim Haseloff (Addgene plasmid # 136119 ; http://n2t.net/addgene:136119 ; RRID:Addgene_136119)
