[The description below was written by a language model from this plasmid's Addgene catalogue record and pLannotate feature annotations shown in this document.]
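Description:
3TERM_MpNOP1 is a Level 0 DNA part plasmid for modular plant synthetic biology, built in the pUAP4 universal acceptor backbone. It forms part of a toolkit for reprogramming gene expression in the liverwort Marchantia polymorpha. It is not an expression vector in its own right. It stores a single standardised part, the 3′ untranslated region and terminator ("3TERM") taken from the M. polymorpha NOP1 locus (gene model Mapoly0008s0036). The stated purpose places this part directly downstream of a coding sequence, either a complete CDS part or a CDS12 part followed by a C-terminal tag, so that it supplies the transcription termination and 3′ end processing signals of an assembled plant transcription unit.

The insert has been "domesticated", meaning that internal BsaI and SapI recognition sites were removed. This allows the part to be used in Type IIS restriction-ligation assemblies (Golden Gate/Loop-style cloning) without being cut internally. The record lists the BsaI sites used for cloning as destroyed.

The 3,174 nt feature table annotates only backbone elements. These are a high-copy ColE1/pUC-type origin, with a short fragment annotated as RSF origin adjacent to it across the numbering origin, and a chloramphenicol acetyltransferase gene with its own cat promoter followed by the lambda t0 terminator. Two further bacterial terminators, a his operon terminator and a putative terminator, flank an unannotated stretch of roughly 1.1 kb. That stretch presumably holds the MpNOP1 terminator insert, and the flanking terminators would insulate it from read-through transcription. The plasmid is propagated in E. coli under chloramphenicol selection and carries no plant selection marker, promoter or reporter.
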