Features (pLannotate 1.2.2; 7 found; start..end, strand, type, name):
     48..176     +  rep_origin     RSF ori (fragment): Plasmids containing the RSF 1030 origin of replication can be propagated in E. coli cells that contain additional plasmids with compatible origins.
    195..252     -  terminator     his operon terminator: This putative transcriptin terminator from the E. coli his operon has a 2-bp deletion introduced during synthesis. Its efficiency has not been determined.
   1402..1445    +  terminator     bacterial terminator: putative bacterial transcription terminator
   1531..1628    +  promoter       cat promoter: promoter of the E. coli cat gene encoding chloramphenicol acetyltransferase
   1629..2285    +  CDS            cat: CAT_ECOLX - Experimental evidence at protein level: Swiss-Prot protein existence level 1. This enzyme is an effector of chloramphenicol resistance in bacteria. From Escherichia coli. This protein is used as a marker in many commonly used cloning vectors, such as pACYC184.
   2309..2403    +  terminator     lambda t0 terminator: transcription terminator from phage lambda
   2586..3174    +  rep_origin     ori: high-copy-number ColE1/pMB1/pBR322/pUC origin of replication
>Addgene plasmid #136119 | 3TERM_MpNOP1 | addgene full sequence | sequence record 275158 | Addgene NGS Result
AACGCCAGCAACGCGGCCTTTTTACGGTTCCTGGCCTTTTGCTGGCCTTTTGCTCACATGTTCTTTCCTG
CGTTATCCCCTGATTCTGTGGATAACCGTATTACCGCCTTTGAGTGAGCTGATACCGCTCGCCGCAGCCG
AACGACCGAGCGCAGCGAGTCAGTGAGCGAGGAAGCCTGCATAACGCGAAGTAATCTTTTCGGTTTTAAA
GAAAAAGGGCAGGGTGGTGACACCTTGCCCTTTTTTGCCGGACTGCAGGGTCTCAAGCGACGCTCACTTG
TTGACGAAGCGGATCCGAGTGGATAGAGCCCTTGCTCCTCCACTGGAGCGACCAGCCCCGTCCGTAAGCT
GGCTCGAGATCACTGTTCTCGTAAGCATGTTCTCTGCGTGAGACGGTCCACAGATACAACGTCGACGTGC
AATTTTGCAAGCGACAACGTGCGCCAAAGAGTTCTGCCTTAAGGCCAAACAAACACACACACACATGACA
CACACGGTGCACAAATTCTGAACAGAACCTGCACAGAAAGCCTGGGCTGGTAGTCTGAATATTCAACTGA
ACAGGCTCAGAGCCGACGGTTACAAATCGCAAAGCTTTCCAAGCTTCGAAATGGAGGATTTTGACTGACA
TACGCTTAAAGAATATGCTTCATTTAAAAAGAGGGAGATGGAGGGGAGAGCACCTTCGTTGACATGGAGC
TGACATATAATCAAGTCTTACATCTAAAAAAACCTGTAAGCTTATATGGGTAGGGGACGTCTTGAGAGTC
GGAGATCAGATCATGGTCAATCAGATGGACGCTACTGGCTCGCAAATTCGACGACTCCAGCCCGGCTACC
GGCAGAAAGGTCAGCCCCACTTGACCCCATCTCGATGTGAGGAGCTTTTTGTATAATGCTCGGTGTAAAT
ACATGGGGTTGGGGTTGGGCCTAGTCTCACTGCTAAATCTTTTGATGTTTCTATCACCTATGGAGTTAAG
TTTTAAATTCGTAATCACAGATAATCTAACAAACCCTAACCGATGAACCCGGCGATCGACCAAACTCGCC
TGCTGCTGCTCCGAGGGCGCATCCGTCGCCAAGACCGACTCTGGGCTGTTCAGGTTCAACTCGTATTTTG
ACATGTTACACCGAGAAGTCGTGGAGCCCTCGTCCAATTCATCAACATCACTTTCACCAGGCTTCGTCGG
TATGAAAGGAATCAATCCAAGTACAACGCATCAGAACAATTCCGGCTTGGCAGGCAGGCAGGCTTGCGGC
CGGTGGCACGCGTCTGCCACCGCTGTTATAAAAGGTGCAAGTTGGCGCACCTTGCTGCTTAAACTTCAGA
CCAGCCTCGGCTGGATTTGAAAGTGGAAGGACCACAACTCTGCCCTGCACTCAAGCCGAGACCGAATTCC
AGAAATCATCCTTAGCGAAAGCTAAGGATTTTTTTTATCTGAAATTCTGCCTCGTGATACGCCTATTTTT
ATAGGTTAATGTCATGATAATAATGGTTTCTTAGACGTCAGGTGGCACTCGAGTTGATCGGGCACGTAAG
AGGTTCCAACTTTCACCATAATGAAATAAGATCACTACCGGGCGTATTTTTTGAGTTATCGAGATTTTCA
GGAGCTAAGGAAGCTAAAATGGAGAAAAAAATCACTGGATATACCACCGTTGATATATCCCAATGGCATC
GTAAAGAACATTTTGAGGCATTTCAGTCAGTTGCTCAATGTACCTATAACCAGACCGTTCAGCTGGATAT
TACGGCCTTTTTAAAGACCGTAAAGAAAAATAAGCACAAGTTTTATCCGGCCTTTATTCACATTCTTGCC
CGCCTGATGAATGCTCATCCGGAATTTCGTATGGCAATGAAAGACGGTGAGCTGGTGATATGGGATAGTG
TTCACCCTTGTTACACCGTTTTCCATGAGCAAACTGAAACGTTTTCATCGCTCTGGAGTGAATACCACGA
CGATTTCCGGCAGTTTCTACACATATATTCGCAAGATGTGGCGTGTTACGGTGAAAACCTGGCCTATTTC
CCTAAAGGGTTTATTGAGAATATGTTTTTCGTCTCAGCCAATCCCTGGGTGAGTTTCACCAGTTTTGATT
TAAACGTGGCCAATATGGACAACTTCTTCGCCCCCGTTTTCACCATGGGCAAATATTATACGCAAGGCGA
CAAGGTGCTGATGCCGCTGGCGATTCAGGTTCATCATGCCGTTTGTGATGGCTTCCATGTCGGCAGAATG
CTTAATGAATTACAACAGTACTGCGATGAGTGGCAGGGCGGGGCGTAATTTGATATCGAGCTCGCTTGGA
CTCCTGTTGATAGATCCAGTAATGACCTCAGAACTCCATCTGGATTTGTTCAGAACGCTCGGTTGCCGCC
GGGCGTTTTTTATTGGTGAGAATCCAAGCCTCGAGCTGTCAGACCAAGTTTACTCATATATACTTTAGAT
TGATTTAAAACTTCATTTTTAATTTAAAAGGATCTAGGTGAAGATCCTTTTTGATAATCTCATGACCAAA
ATCCCTTAACGTGAGTTTTCGTTCCACTGAGCGTCAGACCCCGTAGAAAAGATCAAAGGATCTTCTTGAG
ATCCTTTTTTTCTGCGCGTAATCTGCTGCTTGCAAACAAAAAAACCACCGCTACCAGCGGTGGTTTGTTT
GCCGGATCAAGAGCTACCAACTCTTTTTCCGAAGGTAACTGGCTTCAGCAGAGCGCAGATACCAAATACT
GTTCTTCTAGTGTAGCCGTAGTTAGGCCACCACTTCAAGAACTCTGTAGCACCGCCTACATACCTCGCTC
TGCTAATCCTGTTACCAGTGGCTGCTGCCAGTGGCGATAAGTCGTGTCTTACCGGGTTGGACTCAAGACG
ATAGTTACCGGATAAGGCGCAGCGGTCGGGCTGAACGGGGGGTTCGTGCACACAGCCCAGCTTGGAGCGA
ACGACCTACACCGAACTGAGATACCTACAGCGTGAGCTATGAGAAAGCGCCACGCTTCCCGAAGGGAGAA
AGGCGGACAGGTATCCGGTAAGCGGCAGGGTCGGAACAGGAGAGCGCACGAGGGAGCTTCCAGGGGGAAA
CGCCTGGTATCTTTATAGTCCTGTCGGGTTTCGCCACCTCTGACTTGAGCGTCGATTTTTGTGATGCTCG
TCAGGGGGGCGGAGCCTGTGGAAA
